Addgene plasmid #215559: pMP11
Purpose: pKD46 with constitutively expressed Cas9 and an aTc gRNA targeting the ColE1 origin
Depositing lab: Brian Pfleger. Depositing organization: University of Wisconsin, Madison. Publication: Anaerobic production of medium-chain fatty alcohols via a beta-reduction pathway. Mehrer CR, Incha MR, Politz MC, Pfleger BF. Metab Eng. 2018 Jul;48:63-71. doi: 10.1016/j.ymben.2018.05.011. Epub 2018 May 25. PubMed 29807110.
Backbone
  Vector backbone: pKD46
  Backbone size w/o insert (bp): 7991
  Total vector size (bp): 12095
  Vector type: Bacterial Expression, CRISPR, Synthetic Biology
Growth in bacteria
  Bacterial resistance: Ampicillin, 100 μg/mL
  Growth temperature: 30°C
  Growth strain: DH5alpha
  Growth instructions: Temperature sensitive, plasmid can't replicate over 30C
  Copy number: Low Copy
Gene/Insert 1
  Gene/Insert name: Cas9
  Species: Streptococcus pyogenes
  Insert size (bp): 4104
  Promoter: J23105
  Cloning method: Unknown
  Sequencing primers: 5′ NA
Gene/Insert 2
  Gene/Insert name: gRNA targeting pBR322 origin of replication
  Species: Synthetic
  Promoter: tet
  Cloning method: Unknown
  Sequencing primers: 5′ NA
Terms and licenses: Academic/Nonprofit Terms; Industry Terms: Not Available to Industry
How to cite: pMP11 was a gift from Brian Pfleger (Addgene plasmid # 215559 ; http://n2t.net/addgene:215559 ; RRID:Addgene_215559)
