[The description below was written by a language model from this plasmid's Addgene catalogue record and pLannotate feature annotations shown in this document.]
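Description:
pMP11 is a 12.1 kb bacterial genome-engineering helper plasmid built on pKD46, combining λ Red recombineering functions with a CRISPR/Cas9 system in a single low-copy vector for E. coli. It replicates from the pSC101 origin with the temperature-sensitive Rep101 (A56V) protein, so it is maintained only at permissive temperature and can be cured by shifting the culture to a higher temperature. Selection is by ampicillin resistance (β-lactamase under its native bla promoter).

From the pKD46 parent it retains the araC regulator and the divergent araBAD promoter driving Gam, Beta and Exo, terminated by λ tL3. Arabinose therefore induces the recombination machinery: Gam blocks RecBCD, Exo resects double-stranded DNA ends, and Beta anneals the resulting single strands to homologous targets. The added payload is Streptococcus pyogenes Cas9, which the record lists as constitutively expressed from the weak Anderson-series J23105 promoter. The feature table shows only short matches to related promoter parts upstream of the gene.

A second cassette encodes a guide RNA consisting of a 20-nt spacer matching the ColE1/pBR322 origin fused to the S. pyogenes scaffold. It sits downstream of a tet operator-controlled promoter and ends in an rrnB T1 terminator region. TetR is expressed from the lacI promoter and keeps the guide silent until anhydrotetracycline is added.

This arrangement suggests a scheme in which Cas9 and λ Red support editing together with a second, ColE1-type plasmid, whose contents the record does not describe. Inducing the origin-targeting guide would then cleave and eliminate that plasmid, after which pMP11 itself can be removed by a temperature shift. The associated publication concerns metabolic engineering for medium-chain fatty alcohol production.
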