Features (pLannotate 1.2.2; 24 found; start..end, strand, type, name):
      2..952     -  CDS            Rep101(Ts): temperature-sensitive version of the RepA protein needed for replication with the pSC101 origin (Armstrong et al., 1984); rep101 encoding an A56V mutation
   1000..1222    -  rep_origin     pSC101 ori: low-copy replication origin that requires the Rep101 protein
   1844..2704    -  CDS            AmpR: β-lactamase; bla; confers resistance to ampicillin, carbenicillin, and related antibiotics
   2705..2796    -  promoter       AmpR promoter: bla
   2889..6992    -  CDS            cas9: CAS9_STRP1 - Also known as csn1 From Streptococcus pyogenes serotype M1.
   7007..7026    -  promoter       PLtetO-1 promoter (fragment): modified phage lambda PL promoter with tet operator sites (Lutz and Bujard, 1997)
   7038..7056    -  promoter       J23119(SpeI) promoter (fragment): bacterial promoter (Registry of Standard Biological Parts BBa J23119) modified to end with an SpeI site
   7063..7084    -  misc_feature   BioBrick prefix: BioBrick prefix for parts that do not start with "ATG"
   7134..7180    -  terminator     rrnB T1 terminator: transcription terminator T1 from the E. coli rrnB gene
   7182..7297    -  ncRNA          5S rRNA: Accession: RF00001 - 5S ribosomal RNA
   7406..7423    -  CDS            capTEV™ (fragment): composite tag for in vivo biotinylation, TEV protease cleavage, and 6xHis tagging
   7489..7564    -  misc_RNA       gRNA scaffold: guide RNA scaffold for the Streptococcus pyogenes CRISPR/Cas9 system
   7565..7584    -  rep_origin     ori (fragment): high-copy-number ColE1/pMB1/pBR322/pUC origin of replication
   7595..7614    -  promoter       H1-2O2 promoter (fragment): doxycycline-inducible variant of the human H1 RNA promoter (Henriksen et al., 2007)
   7620..7638    -  protein_bind   tet operator: tetO; bacterial operator O2 for the tetR and tetA genes tetracycline repressor TetR
   7695..7772    +  promoter       lacI promoter: lacI
   7773..8396    +  CDS            TetR: tetracycline repressor TetR; tetR from transposon Tn10; TetR binds to the tetracycline operator tetO to inhibit transcription. This inhibition can be relieved by adding tetracycline or doxycycline.
   8530..8561    +  terminator     tonB terminator: bidirectional E. coli tonB-P14 transcription terminator
   8615..9490    -  CDS            araC: ARAC_ECOLI - Experimental evidence at protein level: Swiss-Prot protein existence level 1. Transcription factor that regulates the expression of several genes involved in the transport and metabolism of L-arabinose (PubMed:4362626, PubMed:328165, PubMed:6251457, PubMed:2962192, PubMed:6319708, PubMed:2231717, PubMed:1447222). Functions both as a positive and a negative regulator (PubMed:328165, PubMed:6251457). In the presence of arabinose, activates the expression of the araBAD, araE, araFGH and araJ promoters (PubMed:4362626, PubMed:328165, PubMed:6251457, PubMed:2962192, PubMed:6319708, Pub
   9517..9801    +  promoter       araBAD promoter: araBAD; promoter of the L-arabinose operon of E. coli; the araC regulatory gene is transcribed in the opposite direction (Guzman et al., 1995)
   9845..10261   +  CDS            Gam: inhibitor of the host RecBCD nuclease in the λ Red system; gam; protects the double-stranded DNA substrate for recombination
  10267..11052   +  CDS            Beta: single-stranded DNA binding recombinase in the λ Red system; bet; mediates pairing of a single-stranded DNA with a complementary target
  11049..11729   +  CDS            Exo: 5' to 3' double-stranded DNA exonuclease in the λ Red system; exo; creates 3' single-stranded DNA tails
  11730..11974   +  terminator     λ tL3 terminator: transcription terminator tL3 from phage λ
>Addgene plasmid #215559 | pMP11 | addgene full sequence | sequence record 434132 | Addgene NGS Result
CTCAGATCCTTCCGTATTTAGCCAGTATGTTCTCTAGTGTGGTTCGTTGTTTTTGCGTGAGCCATGAGAA
CGAACCATTGAGATCATACTTACTTTGCATGTCACTCAAAAATTTTGCCTCAAAACTGGTGAGCTGAATT
TTTGCAGTTAAAGCATCGTGTAGTGTTTTTCTTAGTCCGTTATGTAGGTAGGAATCTGATGTAATGGTTG
TTGGTATTTTGTCACCATTCATTTTTATCTGGTTGTTCTCAAGTTCGGTTACGAGATCCATTTGTCTATC
TAGTTCAACTTGGAAAATCAACGTATCAGTCGGGCGGCCTCGCTTATCAACCACCAATTTCATATTGCTG
TAAGTGTTTAAATCTTTACTTATTGGTTTCAAAACCCATTGGTTAAGCCTTTTAAACTCATGGTAGTTAT
TTTCAAGCATTAACATGAACTTAAATTCATCAAGGCTAATCTCTATATTTGCCTTGTGAGTTTTCTTTTG
TGTTAGTTCTTTTAATAACCACTCATAAATCCTCATAGAGTATTTGTTTTCAAAAGACTTAACATGTTCC
AGATTATATTTTATGAATTTTTTTAACTGGAAAAGATAAGGCAATATCTCTTCACTAAAAACTAATTCTA
ATTTTTCGCTTGAGAACTTGGCATAGTTTGTCCACTGGAAAATCTCAAAGCCTTTAACCAAAGGATTCCT
GATTTCCACAGTTCTCGTCATCAGCTCTCTGGTTGCTTTAGCTAATACACCATAAGCATTTTCCCTACTG
ATGTTCATCATCTGAACGTATTGGTTATAAGTGAACGATACCGTCCGTTCTTTCCTTGTAGGGTTTTCAA
TCGTGGGGTTGAGTAGTGCCACACAGCATAAAATTAGCTTGGTTTCATGCTCCGTTAAGTCATAGCGACT
AATCGCTAGTTCATTTGCTTTGAAAACAACTAATTCAGACATACATCTCAATTGGTCTAGGTGATTTTAA
TCACTATACCAATTGAGATGGGCTAGTCAATGATAATTACTAGTCCTTTTCCTTTGAGTTGTGGGTATCT
GTAAATTCTGCTAGACCTTTGCTGGAAAACTTGTAAATTCTGCTAGACCCTCTGTAAATTCCGCTAGACC
TTTGTGTGTTTTTTTTGTTTATATTCAAGTGGTTATAATTTATAGAATAAAGAAAGAATAAAAAAAGATA
AAAAGAATAGATCCCAGCCCTGTGTATAACTCACTACTTTAGTCAGTTCCGCAGTATTACAAAAGGATGT
CGCAAACGCTGTTTGCTCCTCTACAAAACAGACCTTAAAACCCTAAAGGCTTAAGTAGCACCCTCGCAAG
CTCGGTTGCGGCCGCAATCGGGCAAATCGCTGAATATTCCTTTTGTCTCCGACCATCAGGCACCTGAGTC
GCTGTCTTTTTCGTGACATTCAGTTCGCTGCGCTCACGGCTCTGGCAGTGAATGGGGGTAAATGGCACTA
CAGGCGCCTTTTATGGATTCATGCAAGGAAACTACCCATAATACAAGAAAAGCCCGTCACGGGCTTCTCA
GGGCGTTTTATGGCGGGTCTGCTATGTGGTGCTATCTGACTTTTTGCTGTTCAGCAGTTCCTGCCCTCTG
ATTTTCCAGTCTGACCACTTCGGATTATCCCGTGACAGGTCATTCAGACTGGCTAATGCACCCAGTAAGG
CAGCGGTATCATCAACGGGGTCTGACGCTCAGTGGAACGAAAACTCACGTTAAGGGATTTTGGTCATGAG
ATTATCAAAAAGGATCTTCACCTAGATCCTTTTAAATTAAAAATGAAGTTTTAAATCAATCTAAAGTATA
TATGAGTAAACTTGGTCTGACAGTTACCAATGCTTAATCAGTGAGGCACCTATCTCAGCGATCTGTCTAT
TTCGTTCATCCATAGTTGCCTGACTCCCCGTCGTGTAGATAACTACGATACGGGAGGGCTTACCATCTGG
CCCCAGTGCTGCAATGATACCGCGAGACCCACGCTCACCGGCTCCAGATTTATCAGCAATAAACCAGCCA
GCCGGAAGGGCCGAGCGCAGAAGTGGTCCTGCAACTTTATCCGCCTCCATCCAGTCTATTAATTGTTGCC
GGGAAGCTAGAGTAAGTAGTTCGCCAGTTAATAGTTTGCGCAACGTTGTTGCCATTGCTACAGGCATCGT
GGTGTCACGCTCGTCGTTTGGTATGGCTTCATTCAGCTCCGGTTCCCAACGATCAAGGCGAGTTACATGA
TCCCCCATGTTGTGCAAAAAAGCGGTTAGCTCCTTCGGTCCTCCGATCGTTGTCAGAAGTAAGTTGGCCG
CAGTGTTATCACTCATGGTTATGGCAGCACTGCATAATTCTCTTACTGTCATGCCATCCGTAAGATGCTT
TTCTGTGACTGGTGAGTACTCAACCAAGTCATTCTGAGAATAGTGTATGCGGCGACCGAGTTGCTCTTGC
CCGGCGTCAATACGGGATAATACCGCGCCACATAGCAGAACTTTAAAAGTGCTCATCATTGGAAAACGTT
CTTCGGGGCGAAAACTCTCAAGGATCTTACCGCTGTTGAGATCCAGTTCGATGTAACCCACTCGTGCACC
CAACTGATCTTCAGCATCTTTTACTTTCACCAGCGTTTCTGGGTGAGCAAAAACAGGAAGGCAAAATGCC
GCAAAAAAGGGAATAAGGGCGACACGGAAATGTTGAATACTCATACTCTTCCTTTTTCAATATTATTGAA
GCATTTATCAGGGTTATTGTCTCATGAGCGGATACATATTTGAATGTATTTAGAAAAATAAACAAATAGG
GGTTCCGCCAGTCCAGTTACGCTGGAGTCTGAGGCTCGTCCTGAATGATATCTCATTTATCATCATCATC
TTTATAATCACCGCTGCCGTCACCTCCTAGCTGACTCAAATCAATGCGTGTTTCATAAAGACCAGTGATG
GATTGATGGATAAGAGTGGCATCTAAAACTTCTTTTGTAGACGTATATCGTTTACGATCAATTGTTGTAT
CAAAATATTTAAAAGCAGCGGGAGCTCCAAGATTCGTCAACGTAAATAAATGAATAATATTTTCTGCTTG
TTCACGTATTGGTTTGTCTCTATGTTTGTTATATGCACTAAGAACTTTATCTAAATTGGCATCTGCTAAA
ATAACACGCTTAGAAAATTCACTGATTTGCTCAATAATCTCATCTAAATAATGCTTATGCTGCTCCACAA
ACAATTGTTTTTGTTCGTTATCTTCTGGACTACCCTTCAACTTTTCATAATGACTAGCTAAATATAAAAA
ATTCACATATTTGCTTGGCAGAGCCAGCTCATTTCCTTTTTGTAATTCTCCGGCACTAGCCAGCATCCGT
TTACGACCGTTTTCTAACTCAAAAAGACTATATTTAGGTAGTTTAATGATTAAGTCTTTTTTAACTTCCT
TATATCCTTTAGCTTCTAAAAAGTCAATCGGATTTTTTTCAAAGGAACTTCTTTCCATAATTGTGATCCC
TAGTAACTCTTTAACGGATTTTAACTTCTTCGATTTCCCTTTTTCCACCTTAGCAACCACTAGGACTGAA
TAAGCTACCGTTGGACTATCAAAACCACCATATTTTTTTGGATCCCAGTCTTTTTTACGAGCAATAAGCT
TGTCCGAATTTCTTTTTGGTAAAATTGACTCCTTGGAGAATCCGCCTGTCTGTACTTCTGTTTTCTTGAC
AATATTGACTTGGGGCATGGACAATACTTTGCGCACTGTGGCAAAATCTCGCCCTTTATCCCAGACAATT
TCTCCAGTTTCCCCATTAGTTTCGATTAGAGGGCGTTTGCGAATCTCTCCATTTGCAAGTGTAATTTCTG
TTTTGAAGAAGTTCATGATATTAGAGTAAAAGAAATATTTTGCGGTTGCTTTGCCTATTTCTTGCTCAGA
CTTAGCAATCATTTTACGAACATCATAAACTTTATAATCACCATAGACAAACTCCGATTCAAGTTTTGGA
TATTTCTTAATCAAAGCAGTTCCAACGACGGCATTTAGATACGCATCATGGGCATGATGGTAATTGTTAA
TCTCACGTACTTTATAGAATTGGAAATCTTTTCGGAAGTCAGAAACTAATTTAGATTTTAAGGTAATCAC
TTTAACCTCTCGAATAAGTTTATCATTTTCATCGTATTTAGTATTCATGCGACTATCCAAAATTTGTGCC
ACATGCTTAGTGATTTGGCGAGTTTCAACCAATTGGCGTTTGATAAAACCAGCTTTATCAAGTTCACTCA
AACCTCCACGTTCAGCTTTCGTTAAATTATCAAACTTACGTTGAGTGATTAACTTGGCGTTTAGAAGTTG
TCTCCAATAGTTTTTCATCTTTTTGACTACTTCTTCACTTGGAACGTTATCCGATTTACCACGATTTTTA
TCAGAACGCGTTAAGACCTTATTGTCTATTGAATCGTCTTTAAGGAAACTTTGTGGAACAATGTGATCGA
CATCATAATCACTTAAACGATTAATATCTAATTCTTGGTCCACATACATGTCTCTTCCATTTTGGAGATA
ATAGAGATAGAGCTTTTCATTTTGCAATTGAGTATTTTCAACAGGATGCTCTTTAAGAATCTGACTTCCT
AATTCTTTGATACCTTCTTCGATTCGTTTCATACGCTCTCGCGAATTTTTCTGGCCCTTTTGAGTTGTCT
GATTTTCACGTGCCATTTCAATAACGATATTTTCTGGCTTATGCCGCCCCATTACTTTGACCAATTCATC
AACAACTTTTACAGTCTGTAAAATACCTTTTTTAATAGCAGGGCTACCAGCTAAATTTGCAATATGTTCA
TGTAAACTATCGCCTTGTCCAGACACTTGTGCTTTTTGAATGTCTTCTTTAAATGTCAAACTATCATCAT
GGATCAGCTGCATAAAATTGCGATTGGCAAAACCATCTGATTTCAAAAAATCTAATATTGTTTTGCCAGA
TTGCTTATCCCTAATACCATTAATCAATTTTCGAGACAAACGTCCCCAACCAGTATAACGGCGACGTTTA
AGCTGTTTCATCACCTTATCATCAAAGAGGTGAGCATATGTTTTAAGTCTTTCCTCAATCATCTCCCTAT
CTTCAAATAAGGTCAATGTTAAAACAATATCCTCTAAGATATCTTCATTTTCTTCATTATCCAAAAAATC
TTTATCTTTAATAATTTTTAGCAAATCATGGTAGGTACCTAATGAAGCATTAAATCTATCTTCAACTCCT
GAAATTTCAACACTATCAAAACATTCTATTTTTTTGAAATAATCTTCTTTTAATTGCTTAACGGTTACTT
TTCGATTTGTTTTGAAGAGTAAATCAACAATGGCTTTCTTCTGTTCACCTGAAAGAAATGCTGGTTTTCG
CATTCCTTCAGTAACATATTTGACCTTTGTCAATTCGTTATAAACCGTAAAATACTCATAAAGCAAACTA
TGTTTTGGTAGTACTTTTTCATTTGGAAGATTTTTATCAAAGTTTGTCATGCGTTCAATAAATGATTGAG
CTGAAGCACCTTTATCGACAACTTCTTCAAAATTCCATGGGGTAATTGTTTCTTCAGACTTCCGAGTCAT
CCATGCAAAACGACTATTGCCACGCGCCAATGGACCAACATAATAAGGAATTCGAAAAGTCAAGATTTTT
TCAATCTTCTCACGATTGTCTTTTAAAAATGGATAAAAGTCTTCTTGTCTTCTCAAAATAGCATGCAGCT
CACCCAAGTGAATTTGATGGGGAATAGAGCCGTTGTCAAAGGTCCGTTGCTTGCGCAGCAAATCTTCACG
ATTTAGTTTCACCAATAATTCCTCAGTACCATCCATTTTTTCTAAAATTGGTTTGATAAATTTATAAAAT
TCTTCTTGGCTAGCTCCCCCATCAATATAACCTGCATATCCGTTTTTTGATTGATCAAAAAAGATTTCTT
TATACTTTTCTGGAAGTTGTTGTCGAACTAAAGCTTTTAAAAGAGTCAAGTCTTGATGATGTTCATCGTA
GCGTTTAATCATTGAAGCTGATAGGGGAGCCTTAGTTATTTCAGTATTTACTCTTAGGATATCTGAAAGT
AAAATAGCATCTGATAAATTCTTAGCTGCCAAAAACAAATCAGCATATTGATCTCCAATTTGCGCCAATA
AATTATCTAAATCATCATCGTAAGTATCTTTTGAAAGCTGTAATTTAGCATCTTCTGCCAAATCAAAATT
TGATTTAAAATTAGGGGTCAAACCCAATGACAAAGCAATGAGATTCCCAAATAAGCCATTTTTCTTCTCA
CCGGGGAGCTGAGCAATGAGATTTTCTAATCGTCTTGATTTACTCAATCGTGCAGAAAGAATCGCTTTAG
CATCTACTCCACTTGCGTTAATAGGGTTTTCTTCAAATAATTGATTGTAGGTTTGTACCAACTGGATAAA
TAGTTTGTCCACATCACTATTATCAGGATTTAAATCTCCCTCAATCAAAAAATGACCACGAAACTTAATC
ATATGCGCTAAGGCCAAATAGATTAAGCGCAAATCCGCTTTATCAGTAGAATCTACCAATTTTTTTCGCA
GATGATAGATAGTTGGATATTTCTCATGATAAGCAACTTCATCTACTATATTTCCAAAAATAGGATGACG
TTCATGCTTCTTGTCTTCTTCCACCAAAAAAGACTCTTCAAGTCGATGAAAGAAACTATCATCTACTTTC
GCCATCTCATTTGAAAAAATCTCCTGTAGATAACAAATACGATTCTTCCGACGTGTATACCTTCTACGAG
CTGTCCGTTTGAGACGAGTCGCTTCCGCTGTCTCTCCACTGTCAAATAAAAGAGCCCCTATAAGATTTTT
TTTGATACTGTGGCGGTCTGTATTTCCCAGAACCTTGAACTTTTTAGACGGAACCTTATATTCATCAGTG
ATCACCGCCCATCCGACGCTATTTGTGCCGATATCTAAGCCTATTGAGTATTTCTTATCCATTGATTGTA
CCTCCTGGTCAGTGCGTCCTGCTGATAGCTAGCATAGTACCTAGGACTGAGCTAGCCGTAAACTCTAGAA
GCGGCCGCGAATTCAACTGCAGTCTAGACTCGAGTAAGGATCCAGTTCACCGACAAACAACAGATAAAAC
GAAAGGCCCAGTCTTTCGACTGAGCCTTTCGTTTTATTTGATGCCTGGCAGTTCCCTACTCTCGCATGGG
GAGACCCCACACTACCATCGGCGCTACGGCGTTTCACTTCTGAGTTCGGCATGGGGTCAGGTGGGACCAC
CGCGCTACTGCCGCCAGGCAAATTCTGTTTTATCAGACCGCTTCTGCGTTCTGATTTAATCTGTATCAGG
CTGAAAATCTTCTCTCATCCGCCAAAACAGCCAAGCTGGAGACCGTTTAAACTCAATGATGATGATGATG
ATGGTCGACGGCGCTATTCAGATCCTCTTCTGAGATGAGTTTTTGTTCGGGCCCAAGCTTCAAAAAAAGC
ACCGACTCGGTGCCACTTTTTCAAGTTGATAACGGACTAGCCTTATTTTAACTTGCTATTTCTAGCTCTA
AAACGGAAGCTCCCTCGTGCGCTCGTGCTCAGTATCTCTATCACTGATAGGGATGTCAATCTCTATCACT
GATAGGGACTCGAGCTATGCTACTCCGTCAAGCCGTCAATTGTCTGATTCGTTACCAACTCGAGGACACC
ATCGAATGGCGCAAAACCTTTCGCGGTATGGCATGATAGCGCCCGGAAGAGAGTCAATTCAGGGTGGTGA
ATATGTCTAGATTAGATAAAAGTAAAGTGATTAACAGCGCATTAGAGCTGCTTAATGAGGTCGGAATCGA
AGGTTTAACAACCCGTAAACTCGCCCAGAAGCTAGGTGTAGAGCAGCCTACATTGTATTGGCATGTAAAA
AATAAGCGGGCTTTGCTCGACGCCTTAGCCATTGAGATGTTAGATAGGCACCATACTCACTTTTGCCCTT
TAGAAGGGGAAAGCTGGCAAGATTTTTTACGTAATAACGCTAAAAGTTTTAGATGTGCTTTACTAAGTCA
TCGCGATGGAGCAAAAGTACATTTAGGTACACGGCCTACAGAAAAACAGTATGAAACTCTCGAAAATCAA
TTAGCCTTTTTATGCCAACAAGGTTTTTCACTAGAGAATGCATTATATGCACTCAGCGCTGTGGGGCATT
TTACTTTAGGTTGCGTATTGGAAGATCAAGAGCATCAAGTCGCTAAAGAAGAAAGGGAAACACCTACTAC
TGATAGTATGCCGCCATTATTACGACAAGCTATCGAATTATTTGATCACCAAGGTGCAGAGCCAGCCTTC
TTATTCGGCCTTGAATTGATCATATGCGGATTAGAAAAACAACTTAAATGTGAAAGTGGGTCTTAATACC
ACCGTCAAAAAAAACGGCGCTTTTTAGCGCCGTTTTTATTTTTCAACCTTAAGCTTGAATTCGTTGACGA
ATTCTCTAGATATCGCTCAATACTGACCATTTAAATCATACCTGACCTCCATAGCAGAAAGTCAAAAACC
TCCGACCGGAGGCTTTTGACTTGAGGGGGATCCGGCACATTTCCCCGAAAAGTGCCACCTGCATCGATTT
ATTATGACAACTTGACGGCTACATCATTCACTTTTTCTTCACAACCGGCACGGAACTCGCTCGGGCTGGC
CCCGGTGCATTTTTTAAATACCCGCGAGAAGTAGAGTTGATCGTCAAAACCAACATTGCGACCGACGGTG
GCGATAGGCATCCGGGTGGTGCTCAAAAGCAGCTTCGCCTGGCTGATACGTTGGTCCTCGCGCCAGCTTA
AGACGCTAATCCCTAACTGCTGGCGGAAAAGATGTGACAGACGCGACGGCGACAAGCAAACATGCTGTGC
GACGCTGGCGATATCAAAATTGCTGTCTGCCAGGTGATCGCTGATGTACTGACAAGCCTCGCGTACCCGA
TTATCCATCGGTGGATGGAGCGACTCGTTAATCGCTTCCATGCGCCGCAGTAACAATTGCTCAAGCAGAT
TTATCGCCAGCAGCTCCGAATAGCGCCCTTCCCCTTGCCCGGCGTTAATGATTTGCCCAAACAGGTCGCT
GAAATGCGGCTGGTGCGCTTCATCCGGGCGAAAGAACCCCGTATTGGCAAATATTGACGGCCAGTTAAGC
CATTCATGCCAGTAGGCGCGCGGACGAAAGTAAACCCACTGGTGATACCATTCGCGAGCCTCCGGATGAC
GACCGTAGTGATGAATCTCTCCTGGCGGGAACAGCAAAATATCACCCGGTCGGCAAACAAATTCTCGTCC
CTGATTTTTCACCACCCCCTGACCGCGAATGGTGAGATTGAGAATATAACCTTTCATTCCCAGCGGTCGG
TCGATAAAAAAATCGAGATAACCGTTGGCCTCAATCGGCGTTAAACCCGCCACCAGATGGGCATTAAACG
AGTATCCCGGCAGCAGGGGATCATTTTGCGCTTCAGCCATACTTTTCATACTCCCGCCATTCAGAGAAGA
AACCAATTGTCCATATTGCATCAGACATTGCCGTCACTGCGTCTTTTACTGGCTCTTCTCGCTAACCAAA
CCGGTAACCCCGCTTATTAAAAGCATTCTGTAACAAAGCGGGACCAAAGCCATGACAAAAACGCGTAACA
AAAGTGTCTATAATCACGGCAGAAAAGTCCACATTGATTATTTGCACGGCGTCACACTTTGCTATGCCAT
AGCATTTTTATCCATAAGATTAGCGGATCCTACCTGACGCTTTTTATCGCAACTCTCTACTGTTTCTCCA
TACCCGTTTTTTTGGGAATTCGAGCTCTAAGGAGGTTATAAAAAATGGATATTAATACTGAAACTGAGAT
CAAGCAAAAGCATTCACTAACCCCCTTTCCTGTTTTCCTAATCAGCCCGGCATTTCGCGGGCGATATTTT
CACAGCTATTTCAGGAGTTCAGCCATGAACGCTTATTACATTCAGGATCGTCTTGAGGCTCAGAGCTGGG
CGCGTCACTACCAGCAGCTCGCCCGTGAAGAGAAAGAGGCAGAACTGGCAGACGACATGGAAAAAGGCCT
GCCCCAGCACCTGTTTGAATCGCTATGCATCGATCATTTGCAACGCCACGGGGCCAGCAAAAAATCCATT
ACCCGTGCGTTTGATGACGATGTTGAGTTTCAGGAGCGCATGGCAGAACACATCCGGTACATGGTTGAAA
CCATTGCTCACCACCAGGTTGATATTGATTCAGAGGTATAAAACGAATGAGTACTGCACTCGCAACGCTG
GCTGGGAAGCTGGCTGAACGTGTCGGCATGGATTCTGTCGACCCACAGGAACTGATCACCACTCTTCGCC
AGACGGCATTTAAAGGTGATGCCAGCGATGCGCAGTTCATCGCATTACTGATCGTTGCCAACCAGTACGG
CCTTAATCCGTGGACGAAAGAAATTTACGCCTTTCCTGATAAGCAGAATGGCATCGTTCCGGTGGTGGGC
GTTGATGGCTGGTCCCGCATCATCAATGAAAACCAGCAGTTTGATGGCATGGACTTTGAGCAGGACAATG
AATCCTGTACATGCCGGATTTACCGCAAGGACCGTAATCATCCGATCTGCGTTACCGAATGGATGGATGA
ATGCCGCCGCGAACCATTCAAAACTCGCGAAGGCAGAGAAATCACGGGGCCGTGGCAGTCGCATCCCAAA
CGGATGTTACGTCATAAAGCCATGATTCAGTGTGCCCGTCTGGCCTTCGGATTTGCTGGTATCTATGACA
AGGATGAAGCCGAGCGCATTGTCGAAAATACTGCATACACTGCAGAACGTCAGCCGGAACGCGACATCAC
TCCGGTTAACGATGAAACCATGCAGGAGATTAACACTCTGCTGATCGCCCTGGATAAAACATGGGATGAC
GACTTATTGCCGCTCTGTTCCCAGATATTTCGCCGCGACATTCGTGCATCGTCAGAACTGACACAGGCCG
AAGCAGTAAAAGCTCTTGGATTCCTGAAACAGAAAGCCGCAGAGCAGAAGGTGGCAGCATGACACCGGAC
ATTATCCTGCAGCGTACCGGGATCGATGTGAGAGCTGTCGAACAGGGGGATGATGCGTGGCACAAATTAC
GGCTCGGCGTCATCACCGCTTCAGAAGTTCACAACGTGATAGCAAAACCCCGCTCCGGAAAGAAGTGGCC
TGACATGAAAATGTCCTACTTCCACACCCTGCTTGCTGAGGTTTGCACCGGTGTGGCTCCGGAAGTTAAC
GCTAAAGCACTGGCCTGGGGAAAACAGTACGAGAACGACGCCAGAACCCTGTTTGAATTCACTTCCGGCG
TGAATGTTACTGAATCCCCGATCATCTATCGCGACGAAAGTATGCGTACCGCCTGCTCTCCCGATGGTTT
ATGCAGTGACGGCAACGGCCTTGAACTGAAATGCCCGTTTACCTCCCGGGATTTCATGAAGTTCCGGCTC
GGTGGTTTCGAGGCCATAAAGTCAGCTTACATGGCCCAGGTGCAGTACAGCATGTGGGTGACGCGAAAAA
ATGCCTGGTACTTTGCCAACTATGACCCGCGTATGAAGCGTGAAGGCCTGCATTATGTCGTGATTGAGCG
GGATGAAAAGTACATGGCGAGTTTTGACGAGATCGTGCCGGAGTTCATCGAAAAAATGGACGAGGCACTG
GCTGAAATTGGTTTTGTATTTGGGGAGCAATGGCGATGACGCATCCTCACGATAATATCCGGGTAGGCGC
AATCACTTTCGTCTACTCCGTTACAAAGCGAGGCTGGGTATTTCCCGGCCTTTCTGTTATCCGAAATCCA
CTGAAAGCACAGCGGCTGGCTGAGGAGATAAATAATAAACGAGGGGCTGTATGCACAAAGCATCTTCTGT
TGAGTTAAGAACGAGTATCGAGATGGCACATAGCCTTGCTCAAATTGGAATCAGGTTTGTGCCAATACCA
GTAGAAACAGACGAAGAATCCATGGGTATGGACAGTTTTCCCTTTGATATGTAACGGTGAACAGTTGTTC
TACTTTTGTTTGTTAGTCTTGATGCTTCACTGATAGATACAAGAGCCATAAGAAC
